Addgene plasmid #142772: TFORF1262
Purpose: Lentiviral vector for overexpressing transcription factor ORFs with unique 24-bp barcodes. Barcodes facilitate identification of transcription factors in pooled screens.
Depositing lab: Feng Zhang. Depositing organization: Broad Institute. Publication: A transcription factor atlas of directed differentiation. Joung J, Ma S, Tay T, Geiger-Schuller KR, Kirchgatterer PC, Verdine VK, Guo B, Arias-Garcia MA, Allen WE, Singh A, Kuksenko O, Abudayyeh OO, Gootenberg JS, Fu Z, Macrae RK, Buenrostro JD, Regev A, Zhang F. Cell. 2023 Jan 5;186(1):209-229.e26. doi: 10.1016/j.cell.2022.11.026. PubMed 36608654.
Backbone
  Vector backbone: pLX_TRC317
  Backbone manufacturer: Broad Institute Genetic Perturbation Platform
  Backbone size w/o insert (bp): 8264
  Vector type: Mammalian Expression, Lentiviral
  Selectable markers: Puromycin
Growth in bacteria
  Bacterial resistance: Ampicillin, 100 μg/mL
  Growth temperature: 37°C
  Growth strain: NEB Stable
  Copy number: High Copy
Gene/Insert
  Gene/Insert name: TP53
  Species: H. sapiens (human)
  Insert size (bp): 650
  Entrez Gene: TP53 (a.k.a. BCC7, BMFS5, LFS1, P53, TRP53)
  Promoter: EF1a
  Cloning method: Unknown
  Sequencing primers: 5′ GGGTGGAGACTGAAGTTAGGCCAG; 3′ CACATAGCGTAAAAGGAGCAACATAG
Terms and licenses: Academic/Nonprofit Terms; Industry Terms: Not Available to Industry
Depositor comments: NM_001276698,ENST00000618944 . The transcription factor ORF portion of this plasmid was synthesized by Genewiz. Please test multiple small colonies in case of plasmid recombination. To make this collection available in a timely manner, a portion of this collection was not fully sequenced by Addgene. If an Addgene verified full plasmid sequence is not available, please contact us prior to placing an order to request the full sequence.
How to cite: TFORF1262 was a gift from Feng Zhang (Addgene plasmid # 142772 ; http://n2t.net/addgene:142772 ; RRID:Addgene_142772)
