[The description below was written by a language model from this plasmid's Addgene catalogue record and pLannotate feature annotations shown in this document.]
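Description:
TFORF1262 is a third-generation-style, self-inactivating lentiviral expression plasmid built on the pLX_TRC317 backbone. It is one member of a barcoded library of human transcription factor open reading frames. It is propagated in E. coli through a high-copy ColE1/pUC origin with ampicillin selection (AmpR under its own bla promoter). It also retains an f1 origin and remnants of a lac/lacZα cloning region flanked by T7 and T3 promoters. The depositor notes that the plasmid can recombine, as is common for LTR-containing vectors.

The viral cassette begins with an RSV promoter driving a truncated HIV-1 5' LTR, so genomic RNA is produced without Tat. This is followed by the Ψ packaging signal with a gag fragment, the RRE for Rev-dependent nuclear export, and a cPPT/CTS element. It ends in a ΔU3 3' LTR with a downstream SV40 polyadenylation signal.

Two expression units sit inside the provirus. An SV40 early promoter/origin drives puromycin N-acetyltransferase for selecting transduced mammalian cells. A human EF-1α promoter drives the TP53 insert, followed by WPRE to enhance transcript expression. The insert is recorded as about 650 bp and is tied to a specific alternative TP53 transcript. The annotation matches only a fragment of p53, which is consistent with a short isoform rather than the full-length protein.

The catalogue entry says each ORF carries a unique 24-bp barcode, but the feature table does not annotate it. A short U6 promoter fragment between the ORF and WPRE appears to be residual sequence rather than a functional unit. The construct is intended for overexpressing this transcription factor isoform, and the barcode allows it to be identified in pooled screens such as directed differentiation studies.
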