Features (pLannotate 1.2.2; 31 found; start..end, strand, type, name):
      5..231     +  promoter       RSV promoter: Rous sarcoma virus enhancer/promoter
    232..412     +  LTR            5' LTR (truncated): truncated 5' long terminal repeat (LTR) from HIV-1
    459..584     +  misc_feature   HIV-1 Ψ: packaging signal of human immunodeficiency virus type 1
    568..931     +  CDS            HIV-1 gag (fragment): gag protein from human immunodeficiency virus 1; gag
   1077..1310    +  misc_feature   RRE: The Rev response element (RRE) of HIV-1 allows for Rev-dependent mRNA export from the nucleus to the cytoplasm.
   1687..1713    +  CDS            Rev (fragment): human immunodeficiency virus 1 (HIV-1) Rev protein; rev; enhances nuclear export of unspliced and incompletely spliced viral mRNAs
   1720..1743    +  promoter       SV40 promoter (fragment): SV40 early promoter
   1744..1815    +  promoter       SV40 promoter (fragment): SV40 enhancer and early promoter
   1839..1974    +  rep_origin     SV40 ori: SV40 origin of replication
   2020..2616    +  CDS            PuroR (fragment): puromycin N-acetyltransferase; pac from Streptomyces; confers resistance to puromycin
   2665..2782    +  misc_feature   cPPT/CTS: central polypurine tract and central termination sequence of HIV-1
   2847..2913    +  CDS            small t antigen (fragment): SV40 (simian virus 40) small t antigen
   2920..4098    +  promoter       EF-1α promoter: strong constitutive promoter for human elongation factor EF-1α
   4113..4630    +  CDS            p53 (fragment): human tumor suppressor protein that is often mutated in cancers; Homo sapiens TP53; responds to cellular stresses to regulate the expression of target genes
   4676..4729    +  promoter       U6 promoter (fragment): RNA polymerase III promoter for human U6 snRNA
   4771..5359    +  misc_feature   WPRE: woodchuck hepatitis virus posttranscriptional regulatory element
   5410..5429    +  misc_feature   cPPT/CTS (fragment): central polypurine tract and central termination sequence of HIV-1
   5431..5664    +  LTR            3' LTR (ΔU3): self-inactivating 3' long terminal repeat (LTR) from HIV-1
   5742..5863    +  polyA_signal   SV40 poly(A) signal: SV40 polyadenylation signal
   5903..6038    +  rep_origin     SV40 ori: SV40 origin of replication
   6059..6077    -  promoter       T7 promoter: promoter for bacteriophage T7 RNA polymerase
   6085..6240    +  CDS            lacZα (fragment): LacZα fragment of β-galactosidase; lacZ fragment
   6245..6673    +  rep_origin     f1 ori (sequence partly withheld): f1 bacteriophage origin of replication; arrow indicates direction of (+) strand synthesis
   6726..6830    +  promoter       AmpR promoter: bla
   6831..7691    +  CDS            AmpR: β-lactamase; bla; confers resistance to ampicillin, carbenicillin, and related antibiotics
   7862..8450    +  rep_origin     ori: high-copy-number ColE1/pMB1/pBR322/pUC origin of replication
   8633..8725    +  CDS            lacI (fragment): lac repressor; lacI; The lac repressor binds to the lac operator to inhibit transcription in E. coli. This inhibition can be relieved by adding lactose or isopropyl-β-D-thiogalactopyranoside (IPTG).
   8738..8759    +  protein_bind   CAP binding site: CAP binding activates transcription in the presence of cAMP. E. coli catabolite activator protein
   8774..8804    +  promoter       lac promoter: promoter for the E. coli lac operon
   8812..8828    +  protein_bind   lac operator: The lac repressor binds to the lac operator to inhibit transcription in E. coli. This inhibition can be relieved by adding lactose or isopropyl-β-D-thiogalactopyranoside (IPTG). lac repressor encoded by lacI
   8873..8891    +  promoter       T3 promoter: promoter for bacteriophage T3 RNA polymerase
>Addgene plasmid #142772 | TFORF1262 | addgene full sequence | sequence record 395841 | Addgene NGS Result
TTAATGTAGTCTTATGCAATACTCTTGTAGTCTTGCAACATGGTAACGATGAGTTAGCAACATGCCTTAC
AAGGAGAGAAAAAGCACCGTGCATGCCGATTGGTGGAAGTAAGGTGGTACGATCGTGCCTTATTAGGAAG
GCAACAGACGGGTCTGACATGGATTGGACGAACCACTGAATTGCCGCATTGCAGAGATATTGTATTTAAG
TGCCTAGCTCGATACATAAACGGGTCTCTCTGGTTAGACCAGATCTGAGCCTGGGAGCTCTCTGGCTAAC
TAGGGAACCCACTGCTTAAGCCTCAATAAAGCTTGCCTTGAGTGCTTCAAGTAGTGTGTGCCCGTCTGTT
GTGTGACTCTGGTAACTAGAGATCCCTCAGACCCTTTTAGTCAGTGTGGAAAATCTCTAGCAGTGGCGCC
CGAACAGGGACTTGAAAGCGAAAGGGAAACCAGAGGAGCTCTCTCGACGCAGGACTCGGCTTGCTGAAGC
GCGCACGGCAAGAGGCGAGGGGCGGCGACTGGTGAGTACGCCAAAAATTTTGACTAGCGGAGGCTAGAAG
GAGAGAGATGGGTGCGAGAGCGTCAGTATTAAGCGGGGGAGAATTAGATCGCGATGGGAAAAAATTCGGT
TAAGGCCAGGGGGAAAGAAAAAATATAAATTAAAACATATAGTATGGGCAAGCAGGGAGCTAGAACGATT
CGCAGTTAATCCTGGCCTGTTAGAAACATCAGAAGGCTGTAGACAAATACTGGGACAGCTACAACCATCC
CTTCAGACAGGATCAGAAGAACTTAGATCATTATATAATACAGTAGCAACCCTCTATTGTGTGCATCAAA
GGATAGAGATAAAAGACACCAAGGAAGCTTTAGACAAGATAGAGGAAGAGCAAAACAAAAGTAAGACCAC
CGCACAGCAAGCGGCCGCTGATCTTCAGACCTGGAGGAGGAGATATGAGGGACAATTGGAGAAGTGAATT
ATATAAATATAAAGTAGTAAAAATTGAACCATTAGGAGTAGCACCCACCAAGGCAAAGAGAAGAGTGGTG
CAGAGAGAAAAAAGAGCAGTGGGAATAGGAGCTTTGTTCCTTGGGTTCTTGGGAGCAGCAGGAAGCACTA
TGGGCGCAGCGTCAATGACGCTGACGGTACAGGCCAGACAATTATTGTCTGGTATAGTGCAGCAGCAGAA
CAATTTGCTGAGGGCTATTGAGGCGCAACAGCATCTGTTGCAACTCACAGTCTGGGGCATCAAGCAGCTC
CAGGCAAGAATCCTGGCTGTGGAAAGATACCTAAAGGATCAACAGCTCCTGGGGATTTGGGGTTGCTCTG
GAAAACTCATTTGCACCACTGCTGTGCCTTGGAATGCTAGTTGGAGTAATAAATCTCTGGAACAGATTTG
GAATCACACGACCTGGATGGAGTGGGACAGAGAAATTAACAATTACACAAGCTTAATACACTCCTTAATT
GAAGAATCGCAAAACCAGCAAGAAAAGAATGAACAAGAATTATTGGAATTAGATAAATGGGCAAGTTTGT
GGAATTGGTTTAACATAACAAATTGGCTGTGGTATATAAAATTATTCATAATGATAGTAGGAGGCTTGGT
AGGTTTAAGAATAGTTTTTGCTGTACTTTCTATAGTGAATAGAGTTAGGCAGGGATATTCACCATTATCG
TTTCAGACCCACCTCCCAACCCCGAGGGGACCCATGCATTGCATCTCAATTAGTCAGCAACCAGGTGTGG
AAAGTCCCCAGGCTCCCCAGCAGGCAGAAGTATGCAAAGCATGCGTCTCAATTAGTCAGCAACCATAGTC
CCGCCCCTAACTCCGCCCATCCCGCCCCTAACTCCGCCCAGTTCCGCCCATTCTCCGCCCCATGGCTGAC
TAATTTTTTTTATTTATGCAGAGGCCGAGGCCGCCTCGGCCTCTGAGCTATTCCAGAAGTAGTGAGGAGG
CTTTTTTGGAGGCCTAGGCTTTTGCAAAAAGCTTTCTAGAGGTACCACCGGAGCTTACCATGACCGAGTA
CAAGCCCACGGTGCGCCTCGCCACCCGCGACGACGTCCCCAGGGCCGTACGCACCCTCGCCGCCGCGTTC
GCCGACTACCCCGCCACGCGCCACACCGTCGATCCGGACCGCCACATCGAGCGGGTCACCGAGCTGCAAG
AACTCTTCCTCACGCGCGTCGGGCTCGACATCGGCAAGGTGTGGGTCGCGGACGACGGCGCCGCCGTGGC
GGTCTGGACCACGCCGGAGAGCGTCGAAGCGGGGGCGGTGTTCGCCGAGATCGGCCCGCGCATGGCCGAG
TTGAGCGGTTCCCGGCTGGCCGCGCAGCAACAGATGGAAGGCCTCCTGGCGCCGCACCGGCCCAAGGAGC
CCGCGTGGTTCCTGGCCACCGTCGGCGTCTCGCCCGACCACCAGGGCAAGGGTCTGGGCAGCGCCGTCGT
GCTCCCCGGAGTGGAGGCGGCCGAGCGCGCCGGGGTGCCCGCCTTCCTGGAGACCTCCGCGCCCCGCAAC
CTCCCCTTCTACGAGCGGCTCGGCTTCACCGTCACCGCCGACGTCGAGGTGCCCGAAGGACCGCGCACCT
GGTGCATGACCCGCAAGCCCGGTGCCAGTTAACGAATTCTAGATCTTGAGACAAATGGCAGTATTCATCC
ACAATTTTAAAAGAAAAGGGGGGATTGGGGGGTACAGTGCAGGGGAAAGAATAGTAGACATAATAGCAAC
AGACATACAAACTAAAGAATTACAAAAACAAATTACAAAAATTCAAAATTTTCGGGTTTATTACAGGGAC
AGCAGAGATCCACTTTGGCGCCGGCTCGAGGCCTGCAGGTGCAAAGATGGATAAAGTTTTAAACAGAGAG
GAATCTTTGCAGCTAATGGACCTTCTAGGTCTTGAAAGGAGTGGGAATTGGCTCCGGTGCCCGTCAGTGG
GCAGAGCGCACATCGCCCACAGTCCCCGAGAAGTTGGGGGGAGGGGTCGGCAATTGAACCGGTGCCTAGA
GAAGGTGGCGCGGGGTAAACTGGGAAAGTGATGTCGTGTACTGGCTCCGCCTTTTTCCCGAGGGTGGGGG
AGAACCGTATATAAGTGCAGTAGTCGCCGTGAACGTTCTTTTTCGCAACGGGTTTGCCGCCAGAACACAG
GTAAGTGCCGTGTGTGGTTCCCGCGGGCCTGGCCTCTTTACGGGTTATGGCCCTTGCGTGCCTTGAATTA
CTTCCACCTGGCTGCAGTACGTGATTCTTGATCCCGAGCTTCGGGTTGGAAGTGGGTGGGAGAGTTCGAG
GCCTTGCGCTTAAGGAGCCCCTTCGCCTCGTGCTTGAGTTGAGGCCTGGCCTGGGCGCTGGGGCCGCCGC
GTGCGAATCTGGTGGCACCTTCGCGCCTGTCTCGCTGCTTTCGATAAGTCTCTAGCCATTTAAAATTTTT
GATGACCTGCTGCGACGCTTTTTTTCTGGCAAGATAGTCTTGTAAATGCGGGCCAAGATCTGCACACTGG
TATTTCGGTTTTTGGGGCCGCGGGCGGCGACGGGGCCCGTGCGTCCCAGCGCACATGTTCGGCGAGGCGG
GGCCTGCGAGCGCGGCCACCGAGAATCGGACGGGGGTAGTCTCAAGCTGGCCGGCCTGCTCTGGTGCCTG
GCCTCGCGCCGCCGTGTATCGCCCCGCCCTGGGCGGCAAGGCTGGCCCGGTCGGCACCAGTTGCGTGAGC
GGAAAGATGGCCGCTTCCCGGCCCTGCTGCAGGGAGCTCAAAATGGAGGACGCGGCGCTCGGGAGAGCGG
GCGGGTGAGTCACCCACACAAAGGAAAAGGGCCTTTCCGTCCTCAGCCGTCGCTTCATGTGACTCCACGG
AGTACCGGGCGCCGTCCAGGCACCTCGATTAGTTCTCGAGCTTTTGGAGTACGTCGTCTTTAGGTTGGGG
GGAGGGGTTTTATGCGATGGAGTTTCCCCACACTGAGTGGGTGGAGACTGAAGTTAGGCCAGCTTGGCAC
TTGATGTAATTCTCCTTGGAATTTGCCCTTTTTGAGTTTGGATCTTGGTTCATTCTCAAGCCTCAGACAG
TGGTTCAAAGTTTTTTTCTTCCATTTCAGGTGTCGTGAGGCTAGCACCGCCACCATGGCCATCTACAAGC
AGTCACAGCACATGACGGAGGTTGTGAGGCGCTGCCCCCACCATGAGCGCTGCTCAGATAGCGATGGTCT
GGCCCCTCCTCAGCATCTTATCCGAGTGGAAGGAAATTTGCGTGTGGAGTATTTGGATGACAGAAACACT
TTTCGACATAGTGTGGTGGTGCCCTATGAGCCGCCTGAGGTTGGCTCTGACTGTACCACCATCCACTACA
ACTACATGTGTAACAGTTCCTGCATGGGCGGCATGAACCGGAGGCCCATCCTCACCATCATCACACTGGA
AGACTCCAGTGGTAATCTACTGGGACGGAACAGCTTTGAGGTGCGTGTTTGTGCCTGTCCTGGGAGAGAC
CGGCGCACAGAGGAAGAGAATCTCCGCAAGAAAGGGGAGCCTCACCACGAGCTGCCCCCAGGGAGCACTA
AGCGAGCACTGCCCAACAACACCAGCTCCTCTCCCCAGCCAAAGAAGAAACCACTGGATGGAGAATATTT
CACCCTTCAGGACCAGACCAGCTTTCAAAAAGAAAATTGTTAGTAATGAACTAGTCCGTAACTTGAAAGT
ATTTCGATTTCTTGGCTTTATATATCTTGTGGAAAGGACGAGAGCTCAGTTCGTCAAGCAGTATGACGCG
TTAAGTCGACAATCAACCTCTGGATTACAAAATTTGTGAAAGATTGACTGGTATTCTTAACTATGTTGCT
CCTTTTACGCTATGTGGATACGCTGCTTTAATGCCTTTGTATCATGCTATTGCTTCCCGTATGGCTTTCA
TTTTCTCCTCCTTGTATAAATCCTGGTTGCTGTCTCTTTATGAGGAGTTGTGGCCCGTTGTCAGGCAACG
TGGCGTGGTGTGCACTGTGTTTGCTGACGCAACCCCCACTGGTTGGGGCATTGCCACCACCTGTCAGCTC
CTTTCCGGGACTTTCGCTTTCCCCCTCCCTATTGCCACGGCGGAACTCATCGCCGCCTGCCTTGCCCGCT
GCTGGACAGGGGCTCGGCTGTTGGGCACTGACAATTCCGTGGTGTTGTCGGGGAAATCATCGTCCTTTCC
TTGGCTGCTCGCCTGTGTTGCCACCTGGATTCTGCGCGGGACGTCCTTCTGCTACGTCCCTTCGGCCCTC
AATCCAGCGGACCTTCCTTCCCGCGGCCTGCTGCCGGCTCTGCGGCCTCTTCCGCGTCTTCGCCTTCGCC
CTCAGACGAGTCGGATCTCCCTTTGGGCCGCCTCCCCGCGTCGACTTTAAGACCAATGACTTACAAGGCA
GCTGTAGATCTTAGCCACTTTTTAAAAGAAAAGGGGGGACTGGAAGGGCTAATTCACTCCCAACGAAGAC
AAGATCTGCTTTTTGCTTGTACTGGGTCTCTCTGGTTAGACCAGATCTGAGCCTGGGAGCTCTCTGGCTA
ACTAGGGAACCCACTGCTTAAGCCTCAATAAAGCTTGCCTTGAGTGCTTCAAGTAGTGTGTGCCCGTCTG
TTGTGTGACTCTGGTAACTAGAGATCCCTCAGACCCTTTTAGTCAGTGTGGAAAATCTCTAGCAGTACGT
ATAGTAGTTCATGTCATCTTATTATTCAGTATTTATAACTTGCAAAGAAATGAATATCAGAGAGTGAGAG
GAACTTGTTTATTGCAGCTTATAATGGTTACAAATAAAGCAATAGCATCACAAATTTCACAAATAAAGCA
TTTTTTTCACTGCATTCTAGTTGTGGTTTGTCCAAACTCATCAATGTATCTTATCATGTCTGGCTCTAGC
TATCCCGCCCCTAACTCCGCCCATCCCGCCCCTAACTCCGCCCAGTTCCGCCCATTCTCCGCCCCATGGC
TGACTAATTTTTTTTATTTATGCAGAGGCCGAGGCCGCCTCGGCCTCTGAGCTATTCCAGAAGTAGTGAG
GAGGCTTTTTTGGAGGCCTAGGGACGTACCCAATTCGCCCTATAGTGAGTCGTATTACGCGCGCTCACTG
GCCGTCGTTTTACAACGTCGTGACTGGGAAAACCCTGGCGTTACCCAACTTAATCGCCTTGCAGCACATC
CCCCTTTCGCCAGCTGGCGTAATAGCGAAGAGGCCCGCACCGATCGCCCTTCCCAACAGTTGCGCAGCCT
GAATGGCGAATGGG
[124 nt withheld, positions 6245-6368]
C
[91 nt withheld, positions 6370-6460]
A
[49 nt withheld, positions 6462-6510]
CCTTTGACGTTGGAGTCCACGTTCTTT
[37 nt withheld, positions 6538-6574]
ACCCTATCTCGGTCTATTCTTTTGATTTATAAGGGATTTTGCCGATTTCGGCCTATTGGTTAAAAAATGA
GCTGATTTAACAAAAATTTAACGCGAATTTTAACAAAATATTAACGCTTACAATTTAGGTGGCACTTTTC
GGGGAAATGTGCGCGGAACCCCTATTTGTTTATTTTTCTAAATACATTCAAATATGTATCCGCTCATGAG
ACAATAACCCTGATAAATGCTTCAATAATATTGAAAAAGGAAGAGTATGAGTATTCAACATTTCCGTGTC
GCCCTTATTCCCTTTTTTGCGGCATTTTGCCTTCCTGTTTTTGCTCACCCAGAAACGCTGGTGAAAGTAA
AAGATGCTGAAGATCAGTTGGGTGCACGAGTGGGTTACATCGAACTGGATCTCAACAGCGGTAAGATCCT
TGAGAGTTTTCGCCCCGAAGAACGTTTTCCAATGATGAGCACTTTTAAAGTTCTGCTATGTGGCGCGGTA
TTATCCCGTATTGACGCCGGGCAAGAGCAACTCGGTCGCCGCATACACTATTCTCAGAATGACTTGGTTG
AGTACTCACCAGTCACAGAAAAGCATCTTACGGATGGCATGACAGTAAGAGAATTATGCAGTGCTGCCAT
AACCATGAGTGATAACACTGCGGCCAACTTACTTCTGACAACGATCGGAGGACCGAAGGAGCTAACCGCT
TTTTTGCACAACATGGGGGATCATGTAACTCGCCTTGATCGTTGGGAACCGGAGCTGAATGAAGCCATAC
CAAACGACGAGCGTGACACCACGATGCCTGTAGCAATGGCAACAACGTTGCGCAAACTATTAACTGGCGA
ACTACTTACTCTAGCTTCCCGGCAACAATTAATAGACTGGATGGAGGCGGATAAAGTTGCAGGACCACTT
CTGCGCTCGGCCCTTCCGGCTGGCTGGTTTATTGCTGATAAATCTGGAGCCGGTGAGCGTGGGTCTCGCG
GTATCATTGCAGCACTGGGGCCAGATGGTAAGCCCTCCCGTATCGTAGTTATCTACACGACGGGGAGTCA
GGCAACTATGGATGAACGAAATAGACAGATCGCTGAGATAGGTGCCTCACTGATTAAGCATTGGTAACTG
TCAGACCAAGTTTACTCATATATACTTTAGATTGATTTAAAACTTCATTTTTAATTTAAAAGGATCTAGG
TGAAGATCCTTTTTGATAATCTCATGACCAAAATCCCTTAACGTGAGTTTTCGTTCCACTGAGCGTCAGA
CCCCGTAGAAAAGATCAAAGGATCTTCTTGAGATCCTTTTTTTCTGCGCGTAATCTGCTGCTTGCAAACA
AAAAAACCACCGCTACCAGCGGTGGTTTGTTTGCCGGATCAAGAGCTACCAACTCTTTTTCCGAAGGTAA
CTGGCTTCAGCAGAGCGCAGATACCAAATACTGTTCTTCTAGTGTAGCCGTAGTTAGGCCACCACTTCAA
GAACTCTGTAGCACCGCCTACATACCTCGCTCTGCTAATCCTGTTACCAGTGGCTGCTGCCAGTGGCGAT
AAGTCGTGTCTTACCGGGTTGGACTCAAGACGATAGTTACCGGATAAGGCGCAGCGGTCGGGCTGAACGG
GGGGTTCGTGCACACAGCCCAGCTTGGAGCGAACGACCTACACCGAACTGAGATACCTACAGCGTGAGCT
ATGAGAAAGCGCCACGCTTCCCGAAGGGAGAAAGGCGGACAGGTATCCGGTAAGCGGCAGGGTCGGAACA
GGAGAGCGCACGAGGGAGCTTCCAGGGGGAAACGCCTGGTATCTTTATAGTCCTGTCGGGTTTCGCCACC
TCTGACTTGAGCGTCGATTTTTGTGATGCTCGTCAGGGGGGCGGAGCCTATGGAAAAACGCCAGCAACGC
GGCCTTTTTACGGTTCCTGGCCTTTTGCTGGCCTTTTGCTCACATGTTCTTTCCTGCGTTATCCCCTGAT
TCTGTGGATAACCGTATTACCGCCTTTGAGTGAGCTGATACCGCTCGCCGCAGCCGAACGACCGAGCGCA
GCGAGTCAGTGAGCGAGGAAGCGGAAGAGCGCCCAATACGCAAACCGCCTCTCCCCGCGCGTTGGCCGAT
TCATTAATGCAGCTGGCACGACAGGTTTCCCGACTGGAAAGCGGGCAGTGAGCGCAACGCAATTAATGTG
AGTTAGCTCACTCATTAGGCACCCCAGGCTTTACACTTTATGCTTCCGGCTCGTATGTTGTGTGGAATTG
TGAGCGGATAACAATTTCACACAGGAAACAGCTATGACCATGATTACGCCAAGCGCGCAATTAACCCTCA
CTAAAGGGAACAAAAGCTGGAGCTGCAAGC
