>Addgene plasmid #142772 | TFORF1262 | depositor partial sequence | sequence record 280454 | Insert
ACCGCCACCATGGCCATCTACAAGCAGTCACAGCACATGACGGAGGTTGTGAGGCGCTGCCCCCACCATG
AGCGCTGCTCAGATAGCGATGGTCTGGCCCCTCCTCAGCATCTTATCCGAGTGGAAGGAAATTTGCGTGT
GGAGTATTTGGATGACAGAAACACTTTTCGACATAGTGTGGTGGTGCCCTATGAGCCGCCTGAGGTTGGC
TCTGACTGTACCACCATCCACTACAACTACATGTGTAACAGTTCCTGCATGGGCGGCATGAACCGGAGGC
CCATCCTCACCATCATCACACTGGAAGACTCCAGTGGTAATCTACTGGGACGGAACAGCTTTGAGGTGCG
TGTTTGTGCCTGTCCTGGGAGAGACCGGCGCACAGAGGAAGAGAATCTCCGCAAGAAAGGGGAGCCTCAC
CACGAGCTGCCCCCAGGGAGCACTAAGCGAGCACTGCCCAACAACACCAGCTCCTCTCCCCAGCCAAAGA
AGAAACCACTGGATGGAGAATATTTCACCCTTCAGGACCAGACCAGCTTTCAAAAAGAAAATTGTTAGTA
ATGAACTAGTCCGTAACTTGAAAGTATTTCGATTTCTTGGCTTTATATATCTTGTGGAAAGGACGAGAGC
TCAGTTCGTCAAGCAGTATG
