>Addgene plasmid #142772 | TFORF1262 | depositor partial sequence | sequence record 280455 | Barcode
GAGCTCAGTTCGTCAAGCAGTATG
